Addgene plasmid #52066: GGH-bio-His
Purpose: Expresses full-length Gamma-glutamyl hydrolase precursor ectodomain in mammalian cells. C-terminal rat Cd4d3+4 tag, biotinylation sequence and His tag.
Depositing lab: Gavin Wright. Depositing organization: Wellcome Sanger Institute. Publication: A human platelet receptor protein microarray identifies FcepsilonR1alpha as an activating PEAR1 ligand. Sun Y, Vandenbriele C, Kauskot A, Verhamme P, Hoylaerts MF, Wright GJ. Mol Cell Proteomics. 2015 Feb 23. pii: mcp.M114.046946. 10.1074/mcp.M114.046946 PubMed 25713122.
Backbone
  Vector backbone: pTT3
  Backbone manufacturer: Yves Durocher, NRC
  Backbone size w/o insert (bp): 6618
  Total vector size (bp): 7592
  Modifications to backbone: Rat CD4 d3+4, enzymatic biotinylation sequence, linker and His tag (CD4d3+4-BioLHis).
  Vector type: Mammalian Expression
Growth in bacteria
  Bacterial resistance: Ampicillin, 100 μg/mL
  Growth temperature: 37°C
  Growth strain: Top10
  Copy number: High Copy
Gene/Insert
  Gene/Insert name: GGH (alt name: Gamma-glutamyl hydrolase precursor)
  Species: H. sapiens (human)
  Insert size (bp): 974
  Entrez Gene: GGH (a.k.a. GATD10, GH)
  Promoter: CMV
  Tag / fusion protein: rat CD4 d3+4 (C terminal on backbone); enzymatic biotinylation sequence (C terminal on backbone); His tag (C terminal on backbone)
  Cloning method: Restriction Enzyme; 5′ cloning site NotI (not destroyed); 3′ cloning site AscI (not destroyed)
  Sequencing primers: 5′ CMV-fwd
Resource information
  A portion of this plasmid was derived from a plasmid made by: Insert was chemically synthesised.
Terms and licenses: Academic/Nonprofit Terms; Industry Terms: Not Available to Industry
Depositor comments: Article ref 122
How to cite: GGH-bio-His was a gift from Gavin Wright (Addgene plasmid # 52066 ; http://n2t.net/addgene:52066 ; RRID:Addgene_52066)
