[The description below was written by a language model from this plasmid's Addgene catalogue record and pLannotate feature annotations shown in this document.]
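Description:
GGH-bio-His is a 7,592 bp mammalian expression plasmid built on the pTT3 backbone and designed for transient production of a secreted, tagged form of human gamma-glutamyl hydrolase (GGH). It is maintained in E. coli as a high-copy plasmid through a ColE1/pUC-type origin and selected with ampicillin via the β-lactamase gene. The backbone also carries a fragment of the Epstein-Barr virus oriP, which in cells expressing EBNA1 supports episomal retention and helps boost transient expression. Short remnants of lac regulatory elements and other cloning-vector sequences are annotated but have no stated role.

The expression cassette is driven by the CMV immediate-early enhancer and promoter, followed by adenovirus-derived leader and splice sequences and a fragment of a chimeric intron, elements that generally enhance mRNA processing and translation. The feature annotation also detects a fragment resembling a mouse immunoglobulin heavy chain signal sequence just upstream of the insert. The chemically synthesised GGH coding region (about 974 bp, described in the record as the full-length precursor ectodomain) sits between retained NotI and AscI sites and is fused in frame at its C terminus to rat CD4 domains 3 and 4, an enzymatic biotinylation sequence, a linker and a His tag; only the Cd4 portion is picked up in the feature table, spanning the sequence numbering origin. A rabbit β-globin polyadenylation signal terminates the transcript. The tags allow antibody detection through CD4, site-specific biotinylation for capture on streptavidin surfaces, and nickel-affinity purification. The associated publication describes a human platelet receptor protein microarray, suggesting that this construct belongs to a recombinant protein library for screening extracellular interactions.
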