Features (pLannotate 1.2.2; 19 found; start..end, strand, type, name):
    713..768     +  polyA_signal   β-globin poly(A) signal: rabbit β-globin polyadenylation signal (Gil and Proudfoot, 1987)
   1282..2963    -  rep_origin     oriP (fragment): Epstein-Barr virus oriP replication origin (Yates et al., 2000)
   3090..3194    +  promoter       AmpR promoter: bla
   3195..4055    +  CDS            AmpR: β-lactamase; bla; confers resistance to ampicillin, carbenicillin, and related antibiotics
   4226..4814    +  rep_origin     ori: high-copy-number ColE1/pMB1/pBR322/pUC origin of replication
   4997..5089    +  CDS            lacI (fragment): lac repressor; lacI; The lac repressor binds to the lac operator to inhibit transcription in E. coli. This inhibition can be relieved by adding lactose or isopropyl-β-D-thiogalactopyranoside (IPTG).
   5102..5123    +  protein_bind   CAP binding site: CAP binding activates transcription in the presence of cAMP. E. coli catabolite activator protein
   5138..5168    +  promoter       lac promoter: promoter for the E. coli lac operon
   5176..5192    +  protein_bind   lac operator: The lac repressor binds to the lac operator to inhibit transcription in E. coli. This inhibition can be relieved by adding lactose or isopropyl-β-D-thiogalactopyranoside (IPTG). lac repressor encoded by lacI
   5262..5278    +  promoter       tet promoter (fragment): E. coli promoter for tetracycline efflux protein gene
   5288..5313    -  CDS            bla(M) (fragment): β-lactamase lacking the signal sequence; bla(M); allows cytosolic expression of β-lactamase
   5487..5866    +  enhancer       CMV enhancer: human cytomegalovirus immediate early enhancer
   5868..6067    +  promoter       CMV promoter: human cytomegalovirus (CMV) immediate early promoter
   6135..6173    +  misc_feature   Ad SA (fragment): adenovirus major late transcript splice acceptor (Friedrich and Soriano, 1991)
   6206..6415    -  CDS            PTP (fragment): TERM_ADE02 - Experimental evidence at protein level: Swiss-Prot protein existence level 1. Protein covalently bound to the viral DNA that acts as a primer for viral genomic replication by DNA strand displacement. Assembles on the viral origin of replication in an initiation complex with viral polymerase, DBP, host NFIA and host POU2F1/OCT1. During initiation, the polymerase covalently couples the first dCTP with Ser- 580 of pTP. The terminal protein stimulates the template activity over 20 fold compared to protein-free templates. Neo-synthesized viral genomes are linked to two preterminal prot
   6446..6535    +  intron         chimeric intron (fragment): chimera between introns from adenovirus and immunoglobulin heavy chain genes
   6554..6600    +  CDS            IgH signal sequence (fragment): signal sequence from the mouse immunoglobulin heavy chain variable region
   6631..7584    +  CDS            GGH (sequence partly withheld): GGH_HUMAN - Experimental evidence at protein level: Swiss-Prot protein existence level 1. Hydrolyzes the polyglutamate sidechains of pteroylpolyglutamates. Progressively removes gamma-glutamyl residues from pteroylpoly-gamma-glutamate to yield pteroyl-alpha-glutamate (folic acid) and free glutamate. May play an important role in the bioavailability of dietary pteroylpolyglutamates and in the metabolism of pteroylpolyglutamates and antifolates. From Homo sapiens (Human).
   7525..553     +  CDS            Cd4 (fragment) (across the origin) (sequence partly withheld): CD4_RAT - Experimental evidence at protein level: Swiss-Prot protein existence level 1. Integral membrane glycoprotein that plays an essential role in the immune response and serves multiple functions in responses against both external and internal offenses. In T-cells, functions primarily as a coreceptor for MHC class II molecule:peptide complex. The antigens presented by class II peptides are derived from extracellular proteins while class I peptides are derived from cytosolic proteins. Interacts simultaneously with the T-cell receptor (TCR) and the MHC class II presented by antigen presenti
>Addgene plasmid #52066 | GGH-bio-His | depositor full sequence | sequence record 80289 | GGH-bio-His sequence 7592 bps
GTCGACCTCCATCACGGCCTATAAGAGTGAGGGGGAGTCAGCGGAGTTCTCCTTCCCACTCAACCTTGGA
GAGGAAAGCCTGCAGGGAGAGTTGAGATGGAAGGCAGAGAAGGCTCCTTCTTCCCAGTCCTGGATCACCT
TCTCCCTAAAGAACCAAAAGGTGTCTGTGCAGAAGTCTACTAGCAACCCCAAGTTCCAGCTGTCCGAAAC
GCTCCCACTCACCCTTCAGATACCCCAGGTCTCCCTTCAGTTTGCTGGTTCTGGCAACCTGACCCTGACT
CTGGACAGAGGGATACTGTATCAGGAAGTGAACCTGGTGGTGATGAAAGTGACTCAGCCCGACAGCAACA
CTTTGACCTGTGAGGTGATGGGACCCACCTCACCCAAGATGAGACTGATCTTGAAGCAGGAGAATCAGGA
GGCCAGGGTCTCCAGGCAGGAGAAAGTGATTCAAGTGCAGGCCCCTGAAGCAGGGGTGTGGCAATGTCTA
CTGAGTGAAGGTGAAGAGGTCAAGATGGACTCCAAGATCCAGGTTTTATCCAAAGGGTTGAATTCCGGCA
GCCTGCACCACATCCTGGACGCCCAGAAGATGCTGTGGAACCACAGGGACAGGAACCTGCCTCCTCTGGC
CCCTCTGGGCCCCCACCACCATCACCACCATTGAGTCTAGACACGTGATTAATTAAGGATCCCCCGACCT
CGACCTCTGGCTAATAAAGGAAATTTATTTTCATTGCAATAGTGTGTTGGAATTTTTTGTGTCTCTCACT
CGGAAGGACATATGGGAGGGCAAATCATTTGGTCGAGATCCCTCGGAGATCTCTAGCTAGAGGATCGATC
CCCGCCCCGGACGAACTAAACCTGACTACGACATCTCTGCCCCTTCTTCGCGGGGCAGTGCATGTAATCC
CTTCAGTTGGTTGGTACAACTTGCCAACTGGGCCCTGTTCCACATGTGACACGGGGGGGGACCAAACACA
AAGGGGTTCTCTGACTGTAGTTGACATCCTTATAAATGGATGTGCACATTTGCCAACACTGAGTGGCTTT
CATCCTGGAGCAGACTTTGCAGTCTGTGGACTGCAACACAACATTGCCTTTATGTGTAACTCTTGGCTGA
AGCTCTTACACCAATGCTGGGGGACATGTACCTCCCAGGGGCCCAGGAAGACTACGGGAGGCTACACCAA
CGTCAATCAGAGGGGCCTGTGTAGCTACCGATAAGCGGACCCTCAAGAGGGCATTAGCAATAGTGTTTAT
AAGGCCCCCTTGTTAACCCTAAACGGGTAGCATATGCTTCCCGGGTAGTAGTATATACTATCCAGACTAA
CCCTAATTCAATAGCATATGTTACCCAACGGGAAGCATATGCTATCGAATTAGGGTTAGTAAAAGGGTCC
TAAGGAACAGCGATATCTCCCACCCCATGAGCTGTCACGGTTTTATTTACATGGGGTCAGGATTCCACGA
GGGTAGTGAACCATTTTAGTCACAAGGGCAGTGGCTGAAGATCAAGGAGCGGGCAGTGAACTCTCCTGAA
TCTTCGCCTGCTTCTTCATTCTCCTTCGTTTAGCTAATAGAATAACTGCTGAGTTGTGAACAGTAAGGTG
TATGTGAGGTGCTCGAAAACAAGGTTTCAGGTGACGCCCCCAGAATAAAATTTGGACGGGGGGTTCAGTG
GTGGCATTGTGCTATGACACCAATATAACCCTCACAAACCCCTTGGGCAATAAATACTAGTGTAGGAATG
AAACATTCTGAATATCTTTAACAATAGAAATCCATGGGGTGGGGACAAGCCGTAAAGACTGGATGTCCAT
CTCACACGAATTTATGGCTATGGGCAACACATAATCCTAGTGCAATATGATACTGGGGTTATTAAGATGT
GTCCCAGGCAGGGACCAAGACAGGTGAACCATGTTGTTACACTCTATTTGTAACAAGGGGAAAGAGAGTG
GACGCCGACAGCAGCGGACTCCACTGGTTGTCTCTAACACCCCCGAAAATTAAACGGGGCTCCACGCCAA
TGGGGCCCATAAACAAAGACAAGTGGCCACTCTTTTTTTTGAAATTGTGGAGTGGGGGCACGCGTCAGCC
CCCACACGCCGCCCTGCGGTTTTGGACTGTAAAATAAGGGTGTAATAACTTGGCTGATTGTAACCCCGCT
AACCACTGCGGTCAAACCACTTGCCCACAAAACCACTAATGGCACCCCGGGGAATACCTGCATAAGTAGG
TGGGCGGGCCAAGATAGGGGCGCGATTGCTGCGATCTGGAGGACAAATTACACACACTTGCGCCTGAGCG
CCAAGCACAGGGTTGTTGGTCCTCATATTCACGAGGTCGCTGAGAGCACGGTGGGCTAATGTTGCCATGG
GTAGCATATACTACCCAAATATCTGGATAGCATATGCTATCCTAATCTATATCTGGGTAGCATAGGCTAT
CCTAATCTATATCTGGGTAGCATATGCTATCCTAATCTATATCTGGGTAGTATATGCTATCCTAATTTAT
ATCTGGGTAGCATAGGCTATCCTAATCTATATCTGGGTAGCATATGCTATCCTAATCTATATCTGGGTAG
TATATGCTATCCTAATCTGTATCCGGGTAGCATATGCTATCCTAATAGAGATTAGGGTAGTATATGCTAT
CCTAATTTATATCTGGGTAGCATATACTACCCAAATATCTGGATAGCATATGCTATCCTAATCTATATCT
GGGTAGCATATGCTATCCTAATCTATATCTGGGTAGCATAGGCTATCCTAATCTATATCTGGGTAGCATA
TGCTATCCTAATCTATATCTGGGTAGTATATGCTATCCTAATTTATATCTGGGTAGCATAGGCTATCCTA
ATCTATATCTGGGTAGCATATGCTATCCTAATCTATATCTGGGTAGTATATGCTATCCTAATCTGTATCC
GGGTAGCATATGCTATCCTCATGATAAGCTGTCAAACATGAGAATTTTCTTGAAGACGAAAGGGCCTCGT
GATACGCCTATTTTTATAGGTTAATGTCATGATAATAATGGTTTCTTAGACGTCAGGTGGCACTTTTCGG
GGAAATGTGCGCGGAACCCCTATTTGTTTATTTTTCTAAATACATTCAAATATGTATCCGCTCATGAGAC
AATAACCCTGATAAATGCTTCAATAATATTGAAAAAGGAAGAGTATGAGTATTCAACATTTCCGTGTCGC
CCTTATTCCCTTTTTTGCGGCATTTTGCCTTCCTGTTTTTGCTCACCCAGAAACGCTGGTGAAAGTAAAA
GATGCTGAAGATCAGTTGGGTGCACGAGTGGGTTACATCGAACTGGATCTCAACAGCGGTAAGATCCTTG
AGAGTTTTCGCCCCGAAGAACGTTTTCCAATGATGAGCACTTTTAAAGTTCTGCTATGTGGCGCGGTATT
ATCCCGTGTTGACGCCGGGCAAGAGCAACTCGGTCGCCGCATACACTATTCTCAGAATGACTTGGTTGAG
TACTCACCAGTCACAGAAAAGCATCTTACGGATGGCATGACAGTAAGAGAATTATGCAGTGCTGCCATAA
CCATGAGTGATAACACTGCGGCCAACTTACTTCTGACAACGATCGGAGGACCGAAGGAGCTAACCGCTTT
TTTGCACAACATGGGGGATCATGTAACTCGCCTTGATCGTTGGGAACCGGAGCTGAATGAAGCCATACCA
AACGACGAGCGTGACACCACGATGCCTGCAGCAATGGCAACAACGTTGCGCAAACTATTAACTGGCGAAC
TACTTACTCTAGCTTCCCGGCAACAATTAATAGACTGGATGGAGGCGGATAAAGTTGCAGGACCACTTCT
GCGCTCGGCCCTTCCGGCTGGCTGGTTTATTGCTGATAAATCTGGAGCCGGTGAGCGTGGGTCTCGCGGT
ATCATTGCAGCACTGGGGCCAGATGGTAAGCCCTCCCGTATCGTAGTTATCTACACGACGGGGAGTCAGG
CAACTATGGATGAACGAAATAGACAGATCGCTGAGATAGGTGCCTCACTGATTAAGCATTGGTAACTGTC
AGACCAAGTTTACTCATATATACTTTAGATTGATTTAAAACTTCATTTTTAATTTAAAAGGATCTAGGTG
AAGATCCTTTTTGATAATCTCATGACCAAAATCCCTTAACGTGAGTTTTCGTTCCACTGAGCGTCAGACC
CCGTAGAAAAGATCAAAGGATCTTCTTGAGATCCTTTTTTTCTGCGCGTAATCTGCTGCTTGCAAACAAA
AAAACCACCGCTACCAGCGGTGGTTTGTTTGCCGGATCAAGAGCTACCAACTCTTTTTCCGAAGGTAACT
GGCTTCAGCAGAGCGCAGATACCAAATACTGTTCTTCTAGTGTAGCCGTAGTTAGGCCACCACTTCAAGA
ACTCTGTAGCACCGCCTACATACCTCGCTCTGCTAATCCTGTTACCAGTGGCTGCTGCCAGTGGCGATAA
GTCGTGTCTTACCGGGTTGGACTCAAGACGATAGTTACCGGATAAGGCGCAGCGGTCGGGCTGAACGGGG
GGTTCGTGCACACAGCCCAGCTTGGAGCGAACGACCTACACCGAACTGAGATACCTACAGCGTGAGCTAT
GAGAAAGCGCCACGCTTCCCGAAGGGAGAAAGGCGGACAGGTATCCGGTAAGCGGCAGGGTCGGAACAGG
AGAGCGCACGAGGGAGCTTCCAGGGGGAAACGCCTGGTATCTTTATAGTCCTGTCGGGTTTCGCCACCTC
TGACTTGAGCGTCGATTTTTGTGATGCTCGTCAGGGGGGCGGAGCCTATGGAAAAACGCCAGCAACGCGG
CCTTTTTACGGTTCCTGGCCTTTTGCTGGCCTTTTGCTCACATGTTCTTTCCTGCGTTATCCCCTGATTC
TGTGGATAACCGTATTACCGCCTTTGAGTGAGCTGATACCGCTCGCCGCAGCCGAACGACCGAGCGCAGC
GAGTCAGTGAGCGAGGAAGCGGAAGAGCGCCCAATACGCAAACCGCCTCTCCCCGCGCGTTGGCCGATTC
ATTAATGCAGCTGGCACGACAGGTTTCCCGACTGGAAAGCGGGCAGTGAGCGCAACGCAATTAATGTGAG
TTAGCTCACTCATTAGGCACCCCAGGCTTTACACTTTATGCTTCCGGCTCGTATGTTGTGTGGAATTGTG
AGCGGATAACAATTTCACACAGGAAACAGCTATGACCATGATTACGCCAAGCTCTAGCTAGAGGTCGACC
AATTCTCATGTTTGACAGCTTATCATCGCAGATCCGGGCAACGTTGTTGCCATTGCTGCAGGCGCAGAAC
TGGTAGGTATGGAAGATCTATACATTGAATCAATATTGGCAATTAGCCATATTAGTCATTGGTTATATAG
CATAAATCAATATTGGCTATTGGCCATTGCATACGTTGTATCTATATCATAATATGTACATTTATATTGG
CTCATGTCCAATATGACCGCCATGTTGACATTGATTATTGACTAGTTATTAATAGTAATCAATTACGGGG
TCATTAGTTCATAGCCCATATATGGAGTTCCGCGTTACATAACTTACGGTAAATGGCCCGCCTGGCTGAC
CGCCCAACGACCCCCGCCCATTGACGTCAATAATGACGTATGTTCCCATAGTAACGCCAATAGGGACTTT
CCATTGACGTCAATGGGTGGAGTATTTACGGTAAACTGCCCACTTGGCAGTACATCAAGTGTATCATATG
CCAAGTCCGCCCCCTATTGACGTCAATGACGGTAAATGGCCCGCCTGGCATTATGCCCAGTACATGACCT
TACGGGACTTTCCTACTTGGCAGTACATCTACGTATTAGTCATCGCTATTACCATGGTGATGCGGTTTTG
GCAGTACACCAATGGGCGTGGATAGCGGTTTGACTCACGGGGATTTCCAAGTCTCCACCCCATTGACGTC
AATGGGAGTTTGTTTTGGCACCAAAATCAACGGGACTTTCCAAAATGTCGTAATAACCCCGCCCCGTTGA
CGCAAATGGGCGGTAGGCGTGTACGGTGGGAGGTCTATATAAGCAGAGCTCGTTTAGTGAACCGTCAGAT
CCTCACTCTCTTCCGCATCGCTGTCTGCGAGGGCCAGCTGTTGGGCTCGCGGTTGAGGACAAACTCTTCG
CGGTCTTTCCAGTACTCTTGGATCGGAAACCCGTCGGCCTCCGAACGGTACTCCGCCACCGAGGGACCTG
AGCGAGTCCGCATCGACCGGATCGGAAAACCTCTCGAGAAAGGCGTCTAACCAGTCACAGTCGCAAGGTA
GGCTGAGCACCGTGGCGGGCGGCAGCGGGTGGCGGTCGGGGTTGTTTCTGGCGGAGGTGCTGCTGATGAT
GTAATTAAAGTAGGCGGTCTTGAGACGGCGGATGGTCGAGGTGAGGTGTGGCAGGCTTGAGATCCAGCTG
TTGGGGTGAGTACTCCCTCTCAAAAGCGGGCATTACTTCTGCGCTAAGATTGTCAGTTTCCAAAAACGAG
GAGGATTTGATATTCACCTGGCCCGATCTGGCCATACACTTGAGTGACAATGACATCCACTTTGCCTTTC
TCTCCACAGGTGTCCACTCCCAGGTCCAAGTTTAAACTGCGGCCGCCACCATGGCCTCACCCGGCTGCCT
GCTGTGTGTGCTGGGCCTGCTGCTGTGCGGAGCCGCCAGCCTGGAACTGAGTAGACCTCATGGCGACACT
[864 nt withheld, positions 6721-7584]
GGCGCGCC
