>Addgene plasmid #52066 | GGH-bio-His | addgene partial sequence | sequence record 93946 | pMT2-F 5'-TTGCCTTTCTCTCCACAGGT-3'
GCGGCCGCCACCATGGCCTCACCCGGCTGCCTGCTGTGTGTGCTGGGCCTGCTGCTGTGCGGAGCCGCCA
GCCTGGAACTGAGTAGACCTCATGGCGACACT
[784 nt withheld, positions 103-886]
