>Addgene plasmid #52066 | GGH-bio-His | addgene partial sequence | sequence record 94089 | rb_glob_PA_term-R 5'-CCCATATGTCCTTCCGAGTG-3'
AATAAATTTCCTTTATTAGCCAGAGGTCGAGGTCGGGGGATCCTTAATTAATCACGTGTCTAGACTCAAT
GGTGGTGATGGTGGTGGGGGCCCAGAGGGGCCAGAGGAGGCAGGTTCCTGTCCCTGTGGTTCCACAGCAT
CTTCTGGGCGTCCAGGATGTGGTGCAGGCTGCCGGAATTCAACCCTTTGGATAAAACCTGGATCTTGGAG
TCCATCTTGACCTCTTCACCTTCACTCAGTAGACATTGCCACACCCCTGCTTCAGGGGCCTGCACTTGAA
TCACTTTCTCCTGCCTGGAGACCCTGGCCTCCTGATTCTCCTGCTTCAAGATCAGTCTCATCTTGGGTGA
GGTGGGTCCCATCACCTCACAGGTCAAAGTGTTGCTGTCGGGCTGAGTCACTTTCATCACCACCAGGTTC
ACTTCCTGATACAGTATCCCTCTGTCCAGAGTCAGGGTCAGGTTGCCAGAACCAGCAAACTGAAGGGAGA
CCTGGGGTATCTGAAGGGTGAGTGGGAGCGTTTCGGACAGCTGGAACTTGGGGTTGCTAGTAGACTTCTG
CACAGACACCTTTTGGTTCTTTAGGGAGAAGGTGATCCAGGACTGGGAAGAAGGAGCCTTCTCTGCCTTC
CATCTCAACTCTCCCTGCAGGCTTTCCTCTCCAAGGTTGAGTGGGAAGGAGAACTCCGCTGACTCCCCCT
CACTCTTATAGGCCGTGATGGAGGTCGACGGCGCGCC
[150 nt withheld, positions 738-887]
